Addgene plasmid #160883: pCDF-NtXNtS2R1AtR2NtB2
Purpose: Expression of N. tabacum Rubisco small subunit (rbcS-S2), Rubisco chaperone protiens rbcX, raf1, bsd2 and A. thaliana Rubisco chaperone proteins raf2 in E. coli.
Depositing lab: Maureen Hanson. Depositing organization: Cornell University. Publication: Small subunits can determine enzyme kinetics of tobacco Rubisco expressed in Escherichia coli. Lin MT, Stone WD, Chaudhari V, Hanson MR. Nat Plants. 2020 Oct;6(10):1289-1299. doi: 10.1038/s41477-020-00761-5. Epub 2020 Sep 14. PubMed 32929197.
Backbone
  Vector backbone: pCDF-1b
  Vector type: Bacterial Expression
Growth in bacteria
  Bacterial resistance: Spectinomycin, 50 μg/mL
  Growth temperature: 37°C
  Growth strain: DH5alpha
  Copy number: High Copy
Gene/Insert
  Gene/Insert name: rbcS-S2, rbcX, raf1, raf2, bsd2
  Species: A. thaliana (mustard weed); Nicotiana tabacum
  Promoter: rbcS-S2: T7, chaperones: T7
  Cloning method: Restriction Enzyme; 5′ cloning site Unknown (unknown if destroyed)
Terms and licenses: Academic/Nonprofit Terms; Industry Terms: Not Available to Industry
How to cite: pCDF-NtXNtS2R1AtR2NtB2 was a gift from Maureen Hanson (Addgene plasmid # 160883 ; http://n2t.net/addgene:160883 ; RRID:Addgene_160883)
