[The description below was written by a language model from this plasmid's Addgene catalogue record, the feature table of its GenBank file and pLannotate feature annotations shown in this document.]
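Description:
pCDF-NtXNtS2R1AtR2NtB2 is a bacterial expression plasmid built on the pCDF-1b backbone for co-producing a tobacco Rubisco small subunit together with four Rubisco assembly chaperones in E. coli. It replicates from the CloDF13 (CDF) origin, which is compatible with other common plasmid origins and so allows it to be maintained alongside additional expression plasmids. Selection is by spectinomycin through the aadA (SmR) gene, driven by the bla promoter. The backbone also carries lacI under its own promoter. The depositor's annotated record is about 7.4 kb; the repository's sequencing result is a few bases longer and starts at a different position, but shows the same layout.

The payload is a series of five T7 promoter-driven cassettes in the same orientation: Nicotiana tabacum rbcX, N. tabacum rbcS-S2, N. tabacum raf1, Arabidopsis thaliana raf2, and N. tabacum BSD2 (annotated as lacking its transit peptide). Four of the promoters are followed by a lac operator, so the plasmid-encoded repressor holds them off until IPTG is added in a host supplying T7 RNA polymerase. The promoter in front of rbcS-S2 has no annotated operator. T7 gene 10 ribosome binding sites precede most of the coding sequences, and T7 terminators follow raf2 and BSD2. The automated annotation names the inserts after their closest spinach or Arabidopsis homologues and reports scattered small tag and tetracycline-resistance fragments, which appear to be vector remnants or spurious matches rather than functional elements.

The Rubisco large subunit is not encoded here, so it would presumably be supplied from elsewhere. The associated work used such constructs to assemble tobacco Rubisco in E. coli and to test how individual small subunit isoforms affect enzyme kinetics.
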