LOCUS       Exported 7439 bp ds-DNA circular SYN 21-SEP-2020
DEFINITION  synthetic circular DNA.
ACCESSION   .
VERSION     .
KEYWORDS    .
SOURCE      synthetic DNA construct
  ORGANISM  synthetic DNA construct
REFERENCE   1 (bases 1 to 7439)
  AUTHORS   Myat T. Lin, William D. Stone, Vishalsingh Chaudhari, Maureen Hanson
  TITLE     Small subunits can determine enzyme kinetics of tobacco Rubisco
            expressed in Escherichia coli
  JOURNAL   Nature Plants 2020, PMID: 32929197, DOI: 10.1038/s41477-020-00761-5
REFERENCE   2 (bases 1 to 7439)
  AUTHORS   .
  TITLE     Direct Submission
  JOURNAL   Exported Monday, Sep 21, 2020 from SnapGene Viewer 5.0.8
            https://www.snapgene.com
FEATURES             Location/Qualifiers
     source          1..7439
                     /organism="recombinant plasmid"
                     /mol_type="other DNA"
     promoter        46..64
                     /label=T7P
                     /note="T7 promoter"
                     /note="promoter for bacteriophage T7 RNA polymerase"
     protein_bind    65..89
                     /label=lacO
                     /bound_moiety="lac repressor encoded by lacI"
                     /note="lac operator"
                     /note="The lac repressor binds to the lac operator
                     toinhibit transcription in E. coli. This inhibition can be
                     relieved by adding lactose or
                     isopropyl-beta-D-thiogalactopyranoside (IPTG)."
     CDS             133..594
                     /codon_start=1
                     /product="XM_016647834 "
                     /label=Nt-rbcX
                     /translation="MAKAFKGNYKNLKKEKKSRRNLVVVSDLGGQYEYGFDDIKTQILN
                     YFTFKAVRTILNQLNEMDSPQYQWFNDYVTVNKLRDGKRFIRNLAKEKQELAEKVMVTR
                     LSLYAKWIKKCDHEEIYNRISDQNVEVMRERLMETVIWPSDDTNSERVG"
     promoter        617..635
                     /label=T7 promoter
                     /note="promoter for bacteriophage T7 RNA polymerase"
     RBS             667..689
                     /note="efficient ribosome binding site from bacteriophage
                     T7 gene 10 (Olins and Rangwala, 1989)"
     CDS             697..1068
                     /codon_start=1
                     /product="Nitab4.5_0000682g0090 (solgenomics)"
                     /label=Nt_rbcS-S2
                     /translation="MQVWPPINKKKYETLSYLPDLSQEQLLREVDYLLKNGWVPCLEFE
                     TEHGFVYRENNKSPGYYDGRYWTMWKLPMFGCTDATQVLAEVEEAKKAYPQAWIRIIGF
                     DNVRQVQCISFIAYKPEGY"
     promoter        1151..1169
                     /label=T7P
                     /note="T7 promoter"
                     /note="promoter for bacteriophage T7 RNA polymerase"
     protein_bind    1170..1194
                     /label=lacO
                     /bound_moiety="lac repressor encoded by lacI"
                     /note="lac operator"
                     /note="The lac repressor binds to the lac operator
                     toinhibit transcription in E. coli. This inhibition can be
                     relieved by adding lactose or
                     isopropyl-beta-D-thiogalactopyranoside (IPTG)."
     CDS             1237..2418
                     /codon_start=1
                     /label=Nt-raf1
                     /note="Nt_Raf1"
                     /translation="MQQLYQPFRPPPPPLPPKFRNLDTNAKLEVLSNRLGLWYEYAPLI
                     PYLTSEGFTPSTLEEITGLTGVEQNRLVVAAQVRDTLVESAALDEETLSYFESGGAELL
                     YEIRLLSARQRTDAATFLVKNGFDAKQAQDLARAIKDYPRRRVDYGWDKFNGDSPGDCL
                     AFMYFRLAQEYAAAASEDLRRSSMEKALEVVESESARNLLVMELEGREVAKESVLDDGV
                     TVPLVRMKLGEVAESTIVVVLPVCKAEGRDVEVEAAPWECGGVGDFGIVEAEKDWRRWV
                     VLPGWQPIAGLERGGVAVSFKSGNFLPWREKSKYKQEPVLVVADRGRTEVASEDGFYLV
                     VDGGDGSNEEGLKVERGSTLKKRGVEQSLGIVLIVVRPPRWEDEEQLGEEDWD"
     promoter        2547..2565
                     /label=T7P
                     /note="T7 promoter"
                     /note="promoter for bacteriophage T7 RNA polymerase"
     protein_bind    2566..2590
                     /label=lacO
                     /bound_moiety="lac repressor encoded by lacI"
                     /note="lac operator"
                     /note="The lac repressor binds to the lac operator
                     toinhibit transcription in E. coli. This inhibition can be
                     relieved by adding lactose or
                     isopropyl-beta-D-thiogalactopyranoside (IPTG)."
     RBS             2605..2627
     CDS             2638..3153
                     /codon_start=1
                     /label=At-raf2
                     /note="RAF2"
                     /translation="MSNLAQDFLGDFGARDPYPEEIASQFGDKVLGCQSTEHKILIPNA
                     SVLSLSQLQCSPVSSSQPPLSGDDARTLLHKVLGWSIVDNEAGGLKIRCMWKVRDFGCG
                     VELINRIHKVAEASGHYPSLHLESPTQVRAELFTSSIGGLSMNDFIMAAKIDDIKTSDL
                     SPRKRAWA"
     terminator      3251..3298
                     /label=T7 term
                     /note="T7 terminator"
                     /note="transcription terminator for bacteriophage T7 RNA
                     polymerase"
     promoter        3465..3483
                     /label=T7 promoter
                     /note="promoter for bacteriophage T7 RNA polymerase"
     protein_bind    3484..3508
                     /label=lac operator
                     /bound_moiety="lac repressor encoded by lacI"
                     /note="The lac repressor binds to the lac operator to
                     inhibit transcription in E. coli. This inhibition can be
                     relieved by adding lactose or
                     isopropyl-beta-D-thiogalactopyranoside (IPTG)."
     RBS             3523..3545
                     /note="efficient ribosome binding site from bacteriophage
                     T7 gene 10 (Olins and Rangwala, 1989)"
     CDS             3556..3798
                     /codon_start=1
                     /product="CV019724.1 without the transit peptide"
                     /label=Nt-BSDII
                     /translation="MATDSDKDTKVRSIVCQNCDGNGAVSCSQCKGSGVNSVDHFNGRF
                     KAGGLCWLCRGKKDVLCGDCNGAGFLGGFMSTFDE"
     terminator      3896..3943
                     /label=T7 terminator
                     /note="transcription terminator for bacteriophage T7 RNA
                     polymerase"
     CDS             complement(4400..5191)
                     /codon_start=1
                     /label=SmR
                     /note="SmR"
                     /translation="MREAVIAEVSTQLSEVVGVIERHLEPTLLAVHLYGSAVDGGLKPH
                     SDIDLLVTVTVRLDETTRRALINDLLETSASPGESEILRAVEVTIVVHDDIIPWRYPAK
                     RELQFGEWQRNDILAGIFEPATIDIDLAILLTKAREHSVALVGPAAEELFDPVPEQDLF
                     EALNETLTLWNSPPDWAGDERNVVLTLSRIWYSAVTGKIAPKDVAADWAMERLPAQYQP
                     VILEARQAYLGQEEDRLASRADQLEEFVHYVKGEITKVVGK"
     promoter        complement(5192..5283)
                     /gene="bla"
                     /label=bla promoter
                     /note="AmpR promoter"
     rep_origin      complement(5331..6069)
                     /direction=LEFT
                     /label=CloDF13 ori
                     /note="CloDF13 ori"
     CDS             complement(6279..7361)
                     /codon_start=1
                     /gene="lacI"
                     /product="lac repressor"
                     /label=lacI
                     /note="lacI"
                     /note="The lac repressor binds to the lac operator
                     toinhibit transcription in E. coli. This inhibition can be
                     relieved by adding lactose or
                     isopropyl-beta-D-thiogalactopyranoside (IPTG)."
                     /translation="MKPVTLYDVAEYAGVSYQTVSRVVNQASHVSAKTREKVEAAMAEL
                     NYIPNRVAQQLAGKQSLLIGVATSSLALHAPSQIVAAIKSRADQLGASVVVSMVERSGV
                     EACKAAVHNLLAQRVSGLIINYPLDDQDAIAVEAACTNVPALFLDVSDQTPINSIIFSH
                     EDGTRLGVEHLVALGHQQIALLAGPLSSVSARLRLAGWHKYLTRNQIQPIAEREGDWSA
                     MSGFQQTMQMLNEGIVPTAMLVANDQMALGAMRAITESGLRVGADISVVGYDDTEDSSC
                     YIPPLTTIKQDFRLLGQTSVDRLLQLSQGQAVKGNQLLPVSLVKRKTTLAPNTQTASPR
                     ALADSLMQLARQVSRLESGQ"
     promoter        complement(7362..7439)
                     /gene="lacI"
                     /label=lacI promoter
                     /note="lacI promoter"
ORIGIN
        1 cgggatctcg acgctctccc ttatgcgact cctgcattag gaaattaata cgactcacta
       61 taggggaatt gtgagcggat aacaattccc ctgtagaaat aattttgttt aactttaata
      121 aggagatata ccatggcaaa agcatttaag ggtaattaca agaatttaaa gaaggagaaa
      181 aagagtagga ggaatcttgt ggttgtcagt gatttaggtg gacagtatga atatggcttt
      241 gatgatatca aaacgcaaat tcttaactac ttcacattta aagcagtgag gactattttg
      301 aaccagctta atgaaatgga ctctccacaa tatcaatggt tcaatgatta tgttacagta
      361 aataagctta gggatgggaa gcgttttatt cgcaaccttg ctaaggagaa gcaagaactc
      421 gctgaaaaag tgatggtaac acggctcagt ctgtatgcga aatggataaa aaaatgtgat
      481 cacgaggaga tctacaaccg aatatctgat cagaatgtgg aagtgatgcg tgagcggctc
      541 atggaaactg tgatttggcc atcagatgac acgaactcgg agagagttgg gtgaggcgcg
      601 cggataacaa ttgccataat acgactcact atagggagac cacaacggtt tccctctaga
      661 aataattttg tttaacttta agaaggagat atacatatgc aggtgtggcc accaattaac
      721 aagaagaagt atgagacact ctcatacctt cctgatttga gccaggagca attgcttagg
      781 gaagttgatt accttttgaa aaatggatgg gttccttgct tggaattcga gactgagcac
      841 ggattcgtct accgtgagaa caataagtca ccagggtact acgatggtag atactggacc
      901 atgtggaagt tgcccatgtt cgggtgcact gatgccactc aggtcttggc tgaggtagag
      961 gaggcaaaga aggcttaccc acaggcctgg atcagaatca ttggattcga caacgtccgt
     1021 caagtgcaat gcatcagttt catcgcctac aagcccgaag gctactaata cttggcgcgc
     1081 ccagtgcggc cgcataatgc ttaagtcgaa cagaaagtaa tcgtattgta cacggccgca
     1141 taatcgaaat taatacgact cactataggg gaattgtgag cggataacaa ttccccatct
     1201 tagtatatta gttaagtata agaaggagat atacatatgc aacaacttta tcagcctttt
     1261 agacctcctc ctccacctct cccacccaaa ttccgcaatc ttgacacaaa tgcaaagctc
     1321 gaagttctat ctaatcgcct tggtctttgg tatgaatatg ctcctttgat accttattta
     1381 acaagtgaag ggtttactcc ttcaactctt gaggaaatca ctggccttac tggagttgaa
     1441 cagaatcggt tggttgttgc tgcccaagtt cgtgatactc ttgttgagtc tgctgcttta
     1501 gatgaagaaa cgttgtcgta ttttgaatct ggaggtgctg aattattata tgaaattcgt
     1561 ttgcttagtg ctaggcaacg aactgatgca gcaacatttt tagtgaagaa tgggtttgat
     1621 gcaaaacaag ctcaagattt agctagagca attaaagatt atccgcgtag acgtgtggat
     1681 tatggttggg acaagtttaa tggtgattct cctggtgatt gtttagcttt tatgtacttt
     1741 agattagctc aagaatatgc tgcggcagct tctgaggatt tgaggaggtc gtcaatggag
     1801 aaggcattag aagttgttga gtctgaaagt gcgaggaatt tgcttgtgat ggagctagaa
     1861 ggacgtgagg ttgctaagga gagtgtactt gatgatgggg tgacagtgcc tttggtgaga
     1921 atgaagttag gggaggtagc tgagtctacg attgtagtcg ttttgcctgt ttgtaaggcg
     1981 gagggaaggg acgtggaggt ggaggcggcg ccgtgggaat gtggtggcgt aggggatttt
     2041 ggtatagtgg aggcggagaa ggattggagg agatgggttg ttttgcccgg atggcaacct
     2101 atcgcggggt tagagagagg tggagttgca gtgtcgttca agagcgggaa ctttttgccg
     2161 tggagggaga agagtaagta caagcaagag ccggttttgg tagtggcgga taggggaagg
     2221 acagaagtgg cgtcggagga cgggttttac ttggtggttg atggtggaga cgggagcaat
     2281 gaggagggat tgaaagtgga aagagggtca acattgaaga aaagaggggt tgaacagagc
     2341 ttaggaattg tgcttatagt agttaggcca ccaaggtggg aagatgaaga acaattaggt
     2401 gaagaagatt gggattaaag accaagaagc ttagctttct agactgcagg tcggcgatat
     2461 aggcgccagc aaccgcacct gtggcgccgg tgatgccggc cacgatgcgt ccggcgtaga
     2521 ggatcgagat ctcgatcccg cgaaattaat acgactcact ataggggaat tgtgagcgga
     2581 taacaattcc cctctagaaa taattttgtt taactttaag aaggagatat acatatgatg
     2641 tctaatctgg cgcaggattt tcttggtgac ttcggagctc gtgaccctta cccggaggag
     2701 atagcgagtc aattcggaga taaagtgttg ggatgccaaa gcactgagca caagattttg
     2761 ataccaaacg catctgtttt gtctctctcc cagcttcagt gttcccctgt ttcgtcttca
     2821 cagcctcctt tgtccggcga tgatgccaga actctcctcc acaaggtttt gggatggagt
     2881 atagtggata atgaagcggg tggtctgaaa ataaggtgta tgtggaaagt gagggatttt
     2941 gggtgcggtg ttgaactcat aaacaggatc cataaggttg ctgaagcttc tggtcattac
     3001 ccttctcttc acttggaaag tcctacccaa gttcgagctg aactatttac ctcttctatc
     3061 ggagggttga gcatgaatga tttcataatg gcggctaaaa tagatgatat caagacttct
     3121 gatctttccc ctaggaaaag agcttgggcg tgagctagca tgactggtgg acagcaaatg
     3181 ggtcgcggat ccggctgcta acaaagcccg aaaggaagct gagttggctg ctgccaccgc
     3241 tgagcaataa ctagcataac cccttggggc ctctaaacgg gtcttgaggg gttttttgct
     3301 gaaaggagga actatatccg gatatcccgc aagaggcccg gcagtaccgg cataaccaag
     3361 cactagtgtc ggcgatatag gcgccagcaa ccgcacctgt ggcgccggtg atgccggcca
     3421 cgatgcgtcc ggcgtagagg atcgagatct cgatcccgcg aaattaatac gactcactat
     3481 aggggaattg tgagcggata acaattcccc tctagaaata attttgttta actttaagaa
     3541 ggagatatac atatgatggc cactgacagt gataaagaca cgaaagtaag gagcatagtc
     3601 tgtcaaaatt gtgatggaaa tggtgcagtg tcgtgctcac agtgcaaagg ctctggggtt
     3661 aactctgtag atcatttcaa cgggcggttc aaagctggtg gactatgttg gttgtgcaga
     3721 ggtaaaaaag atgtgttatg tggtgactgc aatggtgctg gatttcttgg tggatttatg
     3781 agtacgttcg atgagtaggc tagcatgact ggtggacagc aaatgggtcg cggatccggc
     3841 tgctaacaaa gcccgaaagg aagctgagtt ggctgctgcc accgctgagc aataactagc
     3901 ataacccctt ggggcctcta aacgggtctt gaggggtttt ttgctgaaag gaggaactat
     3961 atccggatat cccgcaagag gcccggcagt accggcataa ccaagcggta ccagcggtca
     4021 attgtagtgg aggtgctagc gcatgcggaa ttggatatcg gccggccacg cgatcgctga
     4081 cgtcggtacc ctcgagtctg gtaaagaaac cgctgctgcg aaatttgaac gccagcacat
     4141 ggactcgtct actagcgcag cttaattaac ctaggctgct gccaccgctg agcaataact
     4201 agcataaccc cttggggcct ctaaacgggt cccttcctca ggcatttgag aagcacacgg
     4261 tcacactgct tccggtagtc aataaaccgg taaaccagca atagacataa gcggctattt
     4321 aacgaccctg ccctgaaccg acgaccgggt catcgtggcc ggatcttgcg gcccctcggc
     4381 ttgaacgaat tgttagacat tatttgccga ctaccttggt gatctcgcct ttcacgtagt
     4441 ggacaaattc ttccaactga tctgcgcgcg aggccaagcg atcttcttct tgtccaagat
     4501 aagcctgtct agcttcaagt atgacgggct gatactgggc cggcaggcgc tccattgccc
     4561 agtcggcagc gacatccttc ggcgcgattt tgccggttac tgcgctgtac caaatgcggg
     4621 acaacgtaag cactacattt cgctcatcgc cagcccagtc gggcggcgag ttccatagcg
     4681 ttaaggtttc atttagcgcc tcaaatagat cctgttcagg aaccggatca aagagttcct
     4741 ccgccgctgg acctaccaag gcaacgctat gttctcttgc ttttgtcagc aagatagcca
     4801 gatcaatgtc gatcgtggct ggctcgaaga tacctgcaag aatgtcattg cgctgccatt
     4861 ctccaaattg cagttcgcgc ttagctggat aacgccacgg aatgatgtcg tcgtgcacaa
     4921 caatggtgac ttctacagcg cggagaatct cgctctctcc aggggaagcc gaagtttcca
     4981 aaaggtcgtt gatcaaagct cgccgcgttg tttcatcaag ccttacggtc accgtaacca
     5041 gcaaatcaat atcactgtgt ggcttcaggc cgccatccac tgcggagccg tacaaatgta
     5101 cggccagcaa cgtcggttcg agatggcgct cgatgacgcc aactacctct gatagttgag
     5161 tcgatacttc ggcgatcacc gcttccctca tactcttcct ttttcaatat tattgaagca
     5221 tttatcaggg ttattgtctc atgagcggat acatatttga atgtatttag aaaaataaac
     5281 aaatagctag ctcactcggt cgctacgctc cgggcgtgag actgcggcgg gcgctgcgga
     5341 cacatacaaa gttacccaca gattccgtgg ataagcaggg gactaacatg tgaggcaaaa
     5401 cagcagggcc gcgccggtgg cgtttttcca taggctccgc cctcctgcca gagttcacat
     5461 aaacagacgc ttttccggtg catctgtggg agccgtgagg ctcaaccatg aatctgacag
     5521 tacgggcgaa acccgacagg acttaaagat ccccaccgtt tccggcgggt cgctccctct
     5581 tgcgctctcc tgttccgacc ctgccgttta ccggatacct gttccgcctt tctcccttac
     5641 gggaagtgtg gcgctttctc atagctcaca cactggtatc tcggctcggt gtaggtcgtt
     5701 cgctccaagc tgggctgtaa gcaagaactc cccgttcagc ccgactgctg cgccttatcc
     5761 ggtaactgtt cacttgagtc caacccggaa aagcacggta aaacgccact ggcagcagcc
     5821 attggtaact gggagttcgc agaggatttg tttagctaaa cacgcggttg ctcttgaagt
     5881 gtgcgccaaa gtccggctac actggaagga cagatttggt tgctgtgctc tgcgaaagcc
     5941 agttaccacg gttaagcagt tccccaactg acttaacctt cgatcaaacc acctccccag
     6001 gtggtttttt cgtttacagg gcaaaagatt acgcgcagaa aaaaaggatc tcaagaagat
     6061 cctttgatct tttctactga accgctctag atttcagtgc aatttatctc ttcaaatgta
     6121 gcacctgaag tcagccccat acgatataag ttgtaattct catgttagtc atgccccgcg
     6181 cccaccggaa ggagctgact gggttgaagg ctctcaaggg catcggtcga gatcccggtg
     6241 cctaatgagt gagctaactt acattaattg cgttgcgctc actgcccgct ttccagtcgg
     6301 gaaacctgtc gtgccagctg cattaatgaa tcggccaacg cgcggggaga ggcggtttgc
     6361 gtattgggcg ccagggtggt ttttcttttc accagtgaga cgggcaacag ctgattgccc
     6421 ttcaccgcct ggccctgaga gagttgcagc aagcggtcca cgctggtttg ccccagcagg
     6481 cgaaaatcct gtttgatggt ggttaacggc gggatataac atgagctgtc ttcggtatcg
     6541 tcgtatccca ctaccgagat gtccgcacca acgcgcagcc cggactcggt aatggcgcgc
     6601 attgcgccca gcgccatctg atcgttggca accagcatcg cagtgggaac gatgccctca
     6661 ttcagcattt gcatggtttg ttgaaaaccg gacatggcac tccagtcgcc ttcccgttcc
     6721 gctatcggct gaatttgatt gcgagtgaga tatttatgcc agccagccag acgcagacgc
     6781 gccgagacag aacttaatgg gcccgctaac agcgcgattt gctggtgacc caatgcgacc
     6841 agatgctcca cgcccagtcg cgtaccgtct tcatgggaga aaataatact gttgatgggt
     6901 gtctggtcag agacatcaag aaataacgcc ggaacattag tgcaggcagc ttccacagca
     6961 atggcatcct ggtcatccag cggatagtta atgatcagcc cactgacgcg ttgcgcgaga
     7021 agattgtgca ccgccgcttt acaggcttcg acgccgcttc gttctaccat cgacaccacc
     7081 acgctggcac ccagttgatc ggcgcgagat ttaatcgccg cgacaatttg cgacggcgcg
     7141 tgcagggcca gactggaggt ggcaacgcca atcagcaacg actgtttgcc cgccagttgt
     7201 tgtgccacgc ggttgggaat gtaattcagc tccgccatcg ccgcttccac tttttcccgc
     7261 gttttcgcag aaacgtggct ggcctggttc accacgcggg aaacggtctg ataagagaca
     7321 ccggcatact ctgcgacatc gtataacgtt actggtttca cattcaccac cctgaattga
     7381 ctctcttccg ggcgctatca tgccataccg cgaaaggttt tgcgccattc gatggtgtc
//
