Features (pLannotate 1.2.2; 39 found; start..end, strand, type, name):
      1..369     +  CDS            RBCS1: RBS1_SPIOL - Also known as RBCS. Experimental evidence at protein level: Swiss-Prot protein existence level 1. RuBisCO catalyzes two reactions: the carboxylation of D- ribulose 1,5-bisphosphate, the primary event in carbon dioxide fixation, as well as the oxidative fragmentation of the pentose substrate. Both reactions occur simultaneously and in competition at the same active site. Although the small subunit is not catalytic it is essential for maximal activity. From Spinacia oleracea (Spinach).
    455..473     +  promoter       T7 promoter: promoter for bacteriophage T7 RNA polymerase
    474..498     +  protein_bind   lac operator: The lac repressor binds to the lac operator to inhibit transcription in E. coli. This inhibition can be relieved by adding lactose or isopropyl-β-D-thiogalactopyranoside (IPTG). lac repressor encoded by lacI
    544..1719    +  CDS            RAF1.1 (fragment): RAF1_ARATH - Experimental evidence at protein level: Swiss-Prot protein existence level 1. Required for assembly or stability of RuBisCO. Acts at a postchaperonin step to fold and/or assemble the large subunit (rbcL) into RuBisCO. RAF1 binds first to a rbcL dimer (rbcL(2)), leading to a rbcL(8)-RAF1(4) complex formation. In the next step, RBCS displaces RAF1, thus resulting in holoenzyme formation. From Arabidopsis thaliana (Mouse-ear cress).
   1754..1829    -  CDS            TcR (fragment): tetracycline efflux protein; tet; confers resistance to tetracycline
   1851..1869    +  promoter       T7 promoter: promoter for bacteriophage T7 RNA polymerase
   1870..1894    +  protein_bind   lac operator: The lac repressor binds to the lac operator to inhibit transcription in E. coli. This inhibition can be relieved by adding lactose or isopropyl-β-D-thiogalactopyranoside (IPTG). lac repressor encoded by lacI
   1909..1931    +  RBS            RBS: efficient ribosome binding site from bacteriophage T7 gene 10 (Olins and Rangwala, 1989)
   1945..2454    +  CDS            ATP1 (fragment): ATP1_ARATH - Also known as PDL1 From Arabidopsis thaliana (Mouse-ear cress).
   2458..2487    +  CDS            T7 tag (gene 10 leader) (fragment): leader peptide from bacteriophage T7 gene 10 promotes efficient translation in E. coli
   2498..2547    +  CDS            SET1 (fragment): solubility-enhancement tag derived from T7 phage gene 10B
   2555..2602    +  terminator     T7 terminator: transcription terminator for bacteriophage T7 RNA polymerase
   2625..2665    -  CDS            TcR (fragment): tetracycline efflux protein; tet; confers resistance to tetracycline
   2671..2747    -  CDS            TcR (fragment): tetracycline efflux protein; tet; confers resistance to tetracycline
   2769..2787    +  promoter       T7 promoter: promoter for bacteriophage T7 RNA polymerase
   2788..2812    +  protein_bind   lac operator: The lac repressor binds to the lac operator to inhibit transcription in E. coli. This inhibition can be relieved by adding lactose or isopropyl-β-D-thiogalactopyranoside (IPTG). lac repressor encoded by lacI
   2827..2849    +  RBS            RBS: efficient ribosome binding site from bacteriophage T7 gene 10 (Olins and Rangwala, 1989)
   2863..3099    +  CDS            BSD2 (fragment): BSD2_ARATH - Experimental evidence at protein level: Swiss-Prot protein existence level 1. Chloroplast chaperone required for RuBisCo biogenesis and translational regulation of the RuBisCo large subunit (RbcL) (PubMed:29217567). Stabilizes an end-state assembly intermediate of eight RbcL subunits until the small subunits (RBCSs) become available to produce a complete stable RuBisCo complex containing eight small and eight large subunits (PubMed:29217567). From Arabidopsis thaliana (Mouse-ear cress).
   3102..3132    +  CDS            T7 tag (gene 10 leader) (fragment): leader peptide from bacteriophage T7 gene 10 promotes efficient translation in E. coli
   3143..3192    +  CDS            SET1 (fragment): solubility-enhancement tag derived from T7 phage gene 10B
   3200..3247    +  terminator     T7 terminator: transcription terminator for bacteriophage T7 RNA polymerase
   3270..3310    -  CDS            TcR (fragment): tetracycline efflux protein; tet; confers resistance to tetracycline
   3407..3448    +  CDS            S-Tag (fragment): affinity and epitope tag derived from pancreatic ribonuclease A
   3478..3495    +  CDS            SET1 (fragment): solubility-enhancement tag derived from T7 phage gene 10B
   3503..3550    +  terminator     T7 terminator: transcription terminator for bacteriophage T7 RNA polymerase
   3721..4512    -  CDS            SmR: aminoglycoside adenylyltransferase (Murphy, 1985); aadA; confers resistance to spectinomycin and streptomycin
   4513..4604    -  promoter       AmpR promoter: bla
   4652..5390    -  rep_origin     CloDF13 ori: Plasmids containing the CloDF13 (CDF) origin of replication can be propagated in E. coli cells that contain additional plasmids with compatible origins.
   5487..5551    -  CDS            TcR (fragment): tetracycline efflux protein; tet; confers resistance to tetracycline
   5566..5587    -  protein_bind   CAP binding site: CAP binding activates transcription in the presence of cAMP. E. coli catabolite activator protein
   5600..6682    -  CDS            lacI: lac repressor; lacI; The lac repressor binds to the lac operator to inhibit transcription in E. coli. This inhibition can be relieved by adding lactose or isopropyl-β-D-thiogalactopyranoside (IPTG).
   6683..6760    -  promoter       lacI promoter: lacI
   6768..6803    -  CDS            TcR (fragment): tetracycline efflux protein; tet; confers resistance to tetracycline
   6806..6824    +  promoter       T7 promoter: promoter for bacteriophage T7 RNA polymerase
   6825..6849    +  protein_bind   lac operator: The lac repressor binds to the lac operator to inhibit transcription in E. coli. This inhibition can be relieved by adding lactose or isopropyl-β-D-thiogalactopyranoside (IPTG). lac repressor encoded by lacI
   6864..6886    +  RBS            RBS: efficient ribosome binding site from bacteriophage T7 gene 10 (Olins and Rangwala, 1989)
   6938..7339    +  CDS            RBCX2 (fragment): RBCX2_ARATH - Experimental evidence at protein level: Swiss-Prot protein existence level 1. Chaperone involved in RuBisCO assembly process. From Arabidopsis thaliana (Mouse-ear cress).
   7377..7395    +  promoter       T7 promoter: promoter for bacteriophage T7 RNA polymerase
   7427..7449    +  RBS            RBS: efficient ribosome binding site from bacteriophage T7 gene 10 (Olins and Rangwala, 1989)
>Addgene plasmid #160883 | pCDF-NtXNtS2R1AtR2NtB2 | addgene full sequence | sequence record 318843 | Addgene NGS Result
ATGCAGGTGTGGCCACCAATTAACAAGAAGAAGTATGAGACACTCTCATACCTTCCTGATTTGAGCCAGG
AGCAATTGCTTAGGGAAGTTGATTACCTTTTGAAAAATGGATGGGTTCCTTGCTTGGAATTCGAGACTGA
GCACGGATTCGTCTACCGTGAGAACAATAAGTCACCAGGGTACTACGATGGTAGATACTGGACCATGTGG
AAGTTGCCCATGTTCGGGTGCACTGATGCCACTCAGGTCTTGGCTGAGGTAGAGGAGGCAAAGAAGGCTT
ACCCACAGGCCTGGATCAGAATCATTGGATTCGACAACGTCCGTCAAGTGCAATGCATCAGTTTCATCGC
CTACAAGCCCGAAGGCTACTAATACTTGGCGCGCCCAGTGCGGCCGCATAATGCTTAAGTCGAACAGAAA
GTAATCGTATTGTACACGGCCGCATAATCGAAATTAATACGACTCACTATAGGGGAATTGTGAGCGGATA
ACAATTCCCCATCTTAGTATATTAGTTAAGTATAAGAAGGAGATATACATATGCAACAACTTTATCAGCC
TTTTAGACCTCCTCCTCCACCTCTCCCACCCAAATTCCGCAATCTTGACACAAATGCAAAGCTCGAAGTT
CTATCTAATCGCCTTGGTCTTTGGTATGAATATGCTCCTTTGATACCTTATTTAACAAGTGAAGGGTTTA
CTCCTTCAACTCTTGAGGAAATCACTGGCCTTACTGGAGTTGAACAGAATCGGTTGGTTGTTGCTGCCCA
AGTTCGTGATACTCTTGTTGAGTCTGCTGCTTTAGATGAAGAAACGTTGTCGTATTTTGAATCTGGAGGT
GCTGAATTATTATATGAAATTCGTTTGCTTAGTGCTAGGCAACGAACTGATGCAGCAACATTTTTAGTGA
AGAATGGGTTTGATGCAAAACAAGCTCAAGATTTAGCTAGAGCAATTAAAGATTATCCGCGTAGACGTGT
GGATTATGGTTGGGACAAGTTTAATGGTGATTCTCCTGGTGATTGTTTAGCTTTTATGTACTTTAGATTA
GCTCAAGAATATGCTGCGGCAGCTTCTGAGGATTTGAGGAGGTCGTCAATGGAGAAGGCATTAGAAGTTG
TTGAGTCTGAAAGTGCGAGGAATTTGCTTGTGATGGAGCTAGAAGGACGTGAGGTTGCTAAGGAGAGTGT
ACTTGATGATGGGGTGACAGTGCCTTTGGTGAGAATGAAGTTAGGGGAGGTAGCTGAGTCTACGATTGTA
GTCGTTTTGCCTGTTTGTAAGGCGGAGGGAAGGGACGTGGAGGTGGAGGCGGCGCCGTGGGAATGTGGTG
GCGTAGGGGATTTTGGTATAGTGGAGGCGGAGAAGGATTGGAGGAGATGGGTTGTTTTGCCCGGATGGCA
ACCTATCGCGGGGTTAGAGAGAGGTGGAGTTGCAGTGTCGTTCAAGAGCGGGAACTTTTTGCCGTGGAGG
GAGAAGAGTAAGTACAAGCAAGAGCCGGTTTTGGTAGTGGCGGATAGGGGAAGGACAGAAGTGGCGTCGG
AGGACGGGTTTTACTTGGTGGTTGATGGTGGAGACGGGAGCAATGAGGAGGGATTGAAAGTGGAAAGAGG
GTCAACATTGAAGAAAAGAGGGGTTGAACAGAGCTTAGGAATTGTGCTTATAGTAGTTAGGCCACCAAGG
TGGGAAGATGAAGAACAATTAGGTGAAGAAGATTGGGATTAAAGACCAAGAAGCTTAGCTTTCTAGACTG
CAGGTCGGCGATATAGGCGCCAGCAACCGCACCTGTGGCGCCGGTGATGCCGGCCACGATGCGTCCGGCG
TAGAGGATCGAGATCTCGATCCCGCGAAATTAATACGACTCACTATAGGGGAATTGTGAGCGGATAACAA
TTCCCCTCTAGAAATAATTTTGTTTAACTTTAAGAAGGAGATATACATATGATGTCTAATCTGGCGCAGG
ATTTTCTTGGTGACTTCGGAGCTCGTGACCCTTACCCGGAGGAGATAGCGAGTCAATTCGGAGATAAAGT
GTTGGGATGCCAAAGCACTGAGCACAAGATTTTGATACCAAACGCATCTGTTTTGTCTCTCTCCCAGCTT
CAGTGTTCCCCTGTTTCGTCTTCACAGCCTCCTTTGTCCGGCGATGATGCCAGAACTCTCCTCCACAAGG
TTTTGGGATGGAGTATAGTGGATAATGAAGCGGGTGGTCTGAAAATAAGGTGTATGTGGAAAGTGAGGGA
TTTTGGGTGCGGTGTTGAACTCATAAACAGGATCCATAAGGTTGCTGAAGCTTCTGGTCATTACCCTTCT
CTTCACTTGGAAAGTCCTACCCAAGTTCGAGCTGAACTATTTACCTCTTCTATCGGAGGGTTGAGCATGA
ATGATTTCATAATGGCGGCTAAAATAGATGATATCAAGACTTCTGATCTTTCCCCTAGGAAAAGAGCTTG
GGCGTGAGCTAGCATGACTGGTGGACAGCAAATGGGTCGCGGATCCGGCTGCTAACAAAGCCCGAAAGGA
AGCTGAGTTGGCTGCTGCCACCGCTGAGCAATAACTAGCATAACCCCTTGGGGCCTCTAAACGGGTCTTG
AGGGGTTTTTTGCTGAAAGGAGGAACTATATCCGGATATCCCGCAAGAGGCCCGGCAGTACCGGCATAAC
CAAGCACTAGTGTCGGCGATATAGGCGCCAGCAACCGCACCTGTGGCGCCGGTGATGCCGGCCACGATGC
GTCCGGCGTAGAGGATCGAGATCTCGATCCCGCGAAATTAATACGACTCACTATAGGGGAATTGTGAGCG
GATAACAATTCCCCTCTAGAAATAATTTTGTTTAACTTTAAGAAGGAGATATACATATGATGGCCACTGA
CAGTGATAAAGACACGAAAGTAAGGAGCATAGTCTGTCAAAATTGTGATGGAAATGGTGCAGTGTCGTGC
TCACAGTGCAAAGGCTCTGGGGTTAACTCTGTAGATCATTTCAACGGGCGGTTCAAAGCTGGTGGACTAT
GTTGGTTGTGCAGAGGTAAAAAAGATGTGTTATGTGGTGACTGCAATGGTGCTGGATTTCTTGGTGGATT
TATGAGTACGTTCGATGAGTAGGCTAGCATGACTGGTGGACAGCAAATGGGTCGCAGATCCGGCTGCTAA
CAAAGCCCGAAAGGAAGCTGAGTTGGCTGCTGCCACCGCTGAGCAATAACTAGCATAACCCCTTGGGGCC
TCTAAACGGGTCTTGAGGGGTTTTTTGCTGAAAGGAGGAACTATATCCGGATATCCCGCAAGAGGCCCGG
CAGTACCGGCATAACCAAGCGGTACCAGCGGTCAATTGTAGTGGAGGTGCTAGCGCATGCGGAATTGGAT
ATCGGCCGGCCACGCGATCGCTGACGTCGGTACCCTCGAGTCTGGTAAAGAAACCGCTGCTGCGAAATTT
GAACGCCAGCACATGGACTCGTCTACTAGCGCAGCTTAATTAACCTAGGCTGCTGCCACCGCTGAGCAAT
AACTAGCATAACCCCTTGGGGCCTCTAAACGGGTCTTGAGGGGTTTTTTGCTGAAACCTCAGGCATTTGA
GAAGCACACGGTCACACTGCTTCCGGTAGTCAATAAACCGGTAAACCAGCAATAGACATAAGCGGCTATT
TAACGACCCTGCCCTGAACCGACGACCGGGTCATCGTGGCCGGATCTTGCGGCCCCTCGGCTTGAACGAA
TTGTTAGACATTATTTGCCGACTACCTTGGTGATCTCGCCTTTCACGTAGTGGACAAATTCTTCCAACTG
ATCTGCGCGCGAGGCCAAGCGATCTTCTTCTTGTCCAAGATAAGCCTGTCTAGCTTCAAGTATGACGGGC
TGATACTGGGCCGGCAGGCGCTCCATTGCCCAGTCGGCAGCGACATCCTTCGGCGCGATTTTGCCGGTTA
CTGCGCTGTACCAAATGCGGGACAACGTAAGCACTACATTTCGCTCATCGCCAGCCCAGTCGGGCGGCGA
GTTCCATAGCGTTAAGGTTTCATTTAGCGCCTCAAATAGATCCTGTTCAGGAACCGGATCAAAGAGTTCC
TCCGCCGCTGGACCTACCAAGGCAACGCTATGTTCTCTTGCTTTTGTCAGCAAGATAGCCAGATCAATGT
CGATCGTGGCTGGCTCGAAGATACCTGCAAGAATGTCATTGCGCTGCCATTCTCCAAATTGCAGTTCGCG
CTTAGCTGGATAACGCCACGGAATGATGTCGTCGTGCACAACAATGGTGACTTCTACAGCGCGGAGAATC
TCGCTCTCTCCAGGGGAAGCCGAAGTTTCCAAAAGGTCGTTGATCAAAGCTCGCCGCGTTGTTTCATCAA
GCCTTACGGTCACCGTAACCAGCAAATCAATATCACTGTGTGGCTTCAGGCCGCCATCCACTGCGGAGCC
GTACAAATGTACGGCCAGCAACGTCGGTTCGAGATGGCGCTCGATGACGCCAACTACCTCTGATAGTTGA
GTCGATACTTCGGCGATCACCGCTTCCCTCATACTCTTCCTTTTTCAATATTATTGAAGCATTTATCAGG
GTTATTGTCTCATGAGCGGATACATATTTGAATGTATTTAGAAAAATAAACAAATAGCTAGCTCACTCGG
TCGCTACGCTCCGGGCGTGAGACTGCGGCGGGCGCTGCGGACACATACAAAGTTACCCACAGATTCCGTG
GATAAGCAGGGGACTAACATGTGAGGCAAAACAGCAGGGCCGCGCCGGTGGCGTTTTTCCATAGGCTCCG
CCCTCCTGCCAGAGTTCACATAAACAGACGCTTTTCCGGTGCATCTGTGGGAGCCGTGAGGCTCAACCAT
GAATCTGACAGTACGGGCGAAACCCGACAGGACTTAAAGATCCCCACCGTTTCCGGCGGGTCGCTCCCTC
TTGCGCTCTCCTGTTCCGACCCTGCCGTTTACCGGATACCTGTTCCGCCTTTCTCCCTTACGGGAAGTGT
GGCGCTTTCTCATAGCTCACACACTGGTATCTCGGCTCGGTGTAGGTCGTTCGCTCCAAGCTGGGCTGTA
AGCAAGAACTCCCCGTTCAGCCCGACTGCTGCGCCTTATCCGGTAACTGTTCACTTGAGTCCAACCCGGA
AAAGCACGGTAAAACGCCACTGGCAGCAGCCATTGGTAACTGGGAGTTCGCAGAGGATTTGTTTAGCTAA
ACACGCGGTTGCTCTTGAAGTGTGCGCCAAAGTCCGGCTACACTGGAAGGACAGATTTGGTTGCTGTGCT
CTGCGAAAGCCAGTTACCACGGTTAAGCAGTTCCCCAACTGACTTAACCTTCGATCAAACCACCTCCCCA
GGTGGTTTTTTCGTTTACAGGGCAAAAGATTACGCGCAGAAAAAAAGGATCTCAAGAAGATCCTTTGATC
TTTTCTACTGAACCGCTCTAGATTTCAGTGCAATTTATCTCTTCAAATGTAGCACCTGAAGTCAGCCCCA
TACGATATAAGTTGTAATTCTCATGTTAGTCATGCCCCGCGCCCACCGGAAGGAGCTGACTGGGTTGAAG
GCTCTCAAGGGCATCGGTCGAGATCCCGGTGCCTAATGAGTGAGCTAACTTACATTAATTGCGTTGCGCT
CACTGCCCGCTTTCCAGTCGGGAAACCTGTCGTGCCAGCTGCATTAATGAATCGGCCAACGCGCGGGGAG
AGGCGGTTTGCGTATTGGGCGCCAGGGTGGTTTTTCTTTTCACCAGTGAGACGGGCAACAGCTGATTGCC
CTTCACCGCCTGGCCCTGAGAGAGTTGCAGCAAGCGGTCCACGCTGGTTTGCCCCAGCAGGCGAAAATCC
TGTTTGATGGTGGTTAACGGCGGGATATAACATGAGCTGTCTTCGGTATCGTCGTATCCCACTACCGAGA
TGTCCGCACCAACGCGCAGCCCGGACTCGGTAATGGCGCGCATTGCGCCCAGCGCCATCTGATCGTTGGC
AACCAGCATCGCAGTGGGAACGATGCCCTCATTCAGCATTTGCATGGTTTGTTGAAAACCGGACATGGCA
CTCCAGTCGCCTTCCCGTTCCGCTATCGGCTGAATTTGATTGCGAGTGAGATATTTATGCCAGCCAGCCA
GACGCAGACGCGCCGAGACAGAACTTAATGGGCCCGCTAACAGCGCGATTTGCTGGTGACCCAATGCGAC
CAGATGCTCCACGCCCAGTCGCGTACCGTCTTCATGGGAGAAAATAATACTGTTGATGGGTGTCTGGTCA
GAGACATCAAGAAATAACGCCGGAACATTAGTGCAGGCAGCTTCCACAGCAATGGCATCCTGGTCATCCA
GCGGATAGTTAATGATCAGCCCACTGACGCGTTGCGCGAGAAGATTGTGCACCGCCGCTTTACAGGCTTC
GACGCCGCTTCGTTCTACCATCGACACCACCACGCTGGCACCCAGTTGATCGGCGCGAGATTTAATCGCC
GCGACAATTTGCGACGGCGCGTGCAGGGCCAGACTGGAGGTGGCAACGCCAATCAGCAACGACTGTTTGC
CCGCCAGTTGTTGTGCCACGCGGTTGGGAATGTAATTCAGCTCCGCCATCGCCGCTTCCACTTTTTCCCG
CGTTTTCGCAGAAACGTGGCTGGCCTGGTTCACCACGCGGGAAACGGTCTGATAAGAGACACCGGCATAC
TCTGCGACATCGTATAACGTTACTGGTTTCACATTCACCACCCTGAATTGACTCTCTTCCGGGCGCTATC
ATGCCATACCGCGAAAGGTTTTGCGCCATTCGATGGTGTCCGGGATCTCGACGCTCTCCCTTATGCGACT
CCTGCATTAGGAAATTAATACGACTCACTATAGGGGAATTGTGAGCGGATAACAATTCCCCTGTAGAAAT
AATTTTGTTTAACTTTAATAAGGAGATATACCATGGCAAAAGCATTTAAGGGTAATTACAAGAATTTAAA
GAAGGAGAAAAAGAGTAGGAGGAATCTTGTGGTTGTCAGTGATTTAGGTGGACAGTATGAATATGGCTTT
GATGATATCAAAACGCAAATTCTTAACTACTTCACATTTAAAGCAGTGAGGACTATTTTGAACCAGCTTA
ATGAAATGGACTCTCCACAATATCAATGGTTCAATGATTATGTTACAGTAAATAAGCTTAGGGATGGGAA
GCGTTTTATTCGCAACCTTGCTAAGGAGAAGCAAGAACTCGCTGAAAAAGTGATGGTAACACGGCTCAGT
CTGTATGCGAAATGGATAAAAAAATGTGATCACGAGGAGATCTACAACCGAATATCTGATCAGAATGTGG
AAGTGATGCGTGAGCGGCTCATGGAAACTGTGATTTGGCCATCAGATGACACGAACTCGGAGAGAGTTGG
GTGAGGCGCGCGGATAACAATTGCCATAATACGACTCACTATAGGGAGACCACAACGGTTTCCCTCTAGA
AATAATTTTGTTTAACTTTAAGAAGGAGATATACAT
